Addgene plasmid #52300: pcDNA3-flag-YTHDF2
Purpose: full length YTHDF2 with N-terminal flag tag for mammalian cell expression
Depositing lab: Chuan He. Depositing organization: University of Chicago. Publication: N6-methyladenosine-dependent regulation of messenger RNA stability. Wang X, Lu Z, Gomez A, Hon GC, Yue Y, Han D, Fu Y, Parisien M, Dai Q, Jia G, Ren B, Pan T, He C. Nature. 2014 Jan 2;505(7481):117-20. doi: 10.1038/nature12730. Epub 2013 Nov 27. PubMed 24284625.
Backbone
  Vector backbone: pcDNA3
  Backbone manufacturer: Invitrogen
  Backbone size w/o insert (bp): 5446
  Total vector size (bp): 7152
  Vector type: Mammalian Expression
Growth in bacteria
  Bacterial resistance: Ampicillin, 100 μg/mL
  Growth temperature: 37°C
  Growth strain: DH5alpha
  Copy number: Unknown
Gene/Insert
  Gene/Insert name: YTHDF2
  Species: H. sapiens (human)
  Insert size (bp): 1767
  GenBank ID: NM_001173128
  Entrez Gene: YTHDF2 (a.k.a. CAHL, DF2, HGRG8, NY-REN-2)
  Promoter: T7
  Tag / fusion protein: flag (N terminal on insert)
  Cloning method: Restriction Enzyme; 5′ cloning site BamHI (not destroyed); 3′ cloning site XhoI (not destroyed)
  Sequencing primers: 5′ 5' TAATACGACTCACTATAGGG 3'; 3′ 5' ATTTAGGTGACACTATAG 3'
Resource information
  A portion of this plasmid was derived from a plasmid made by: The original YTHDF2 cDNA sequence was purchased from Open Biosystems (MHS1011-59135).
Terms and licenses: Academic/Nonprofit Terms; Industry Terms: Not Available to Industry
How to cite: pcDNA3-flag-YTHDF2 was a gift from Chuan He (Addgene plasmid # 52300 ; http://n2t.net/addgene:52300 ; RRID:Addgene_52300)
