[The description below was written by a language model from this plasmid's Addgene catalogue record and pLannotate feature annotations shown in this document.]
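Description:
pcDNA3-flag-YTHDF2 is a mammalian expression plasmid built on the Invitrogen pcDNA3 backbone and carrying the full-length human YTHDF2 coding sequence with an N-terminal FLAG epitope tag. The insert was cloned between BamHI and XhoI sites, both retained, and the cDNA was originally obtained from a commercial clone collection. In bacteria the plasmid replicates from a high-copy ColE1/pUC-type origin and is selected with ampicillin through the β-lactamase gene. An f1 origin is also present, along with small lac promoter/operator and other backbone remnants that have no evident role in expression.

The catalogue lists T7 as the promoter, but the feature table shows that the FLAG-YTHDF2 open reading frame sits downstream of the human cytomegalovirus immediate-early enhancer and promoter, which would drive expression in mammalian cells. The T7 promoter lies between the CMV promoter and the tag, where it can serve for in vitro transcription or as a sequencing primer site, and an SP6 promoter faces inward from the 3′ side. Transcripts are terminated by the bovine growth hormone polyadenylation signal. A separate SV40 early promoter–neomycin phosphotransferase cassette with an SV40 poly(A) signal allows G418 selection of stable transfectants. The short HIV-1 LTR and ble fragments annotated are probably incidental sequence matches.

The sequenced record (7,082 nt) is slightly shorter than the catalogued total size of 7,152 bp. The stated purpose is expression of tagged full-length YTHDF2 in mammalian cells. The FLAG tag permits detection or immunoprecipitation, in line with the associated work on N6-methyladenosine-dependent regulation of mRNA stability.
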