Features (pLannotate 1.2.2; 22 found; start..end, strand, type, name):
     90..106     -  protein_bind   lac operator: The lac repressor binds to the lac operator to inhibit transcription in E. coli. This inhibition can be relieved by adding lactose or isopropyl-β-D-thiogalactopyranoside (IPTG). lac repressor encoded by lacI
    114..144     -  promoter       lac promoter: promoter for the E. coli lac operon
    159..180     -  protein_bind   CAP binding site: CAP binding activates transcription in the presence of cAMP. E. coli catabolite activator protein
    193..285     -  CDS            lacI (fragment): lac repressor; lacI; The lac repressor binds to the lac operator to inhibit transcription in E. coli. This inhibition can be relieved by adding lactose or isopropyl-β-D-thiogalactopyranoside (IPTG).
    468..1056    -  rep_origin     ori: high-copy-number ColE1/pMB1/pBR322/pUC origin of replication
   1227..2087    -  CDS            AmpR: β-lactamase; bla; confers resistance to ampicillin, carbenicillin, and related antibiotics
   2088..2192    -  promoter       AmpR promoter: bla
   2251..2303    -  misc_feature   bom (fragment): basis of mobility region from pBR322
   2458..2837    +  enhancer       CMV enhancer: human cytomegalovirus immediate early enhancer
   2838..3041    +  promoter       CMV promoter: human cytomegalovirus (CMV) immediate early promoter
   3037..3070    +  LTR            5' LTR (truncated) (fragment): truncated 5' long terminal repeat (LTR) from HIV-1
   3086..3104    +  promoter       T7 promoter: promoter for bacteriophage T7 RNA polymerase
   3139..3162    +  CDS            FLAG: FLAG® epitope tag, followed by an enterokinase cleavage site
   3163..4899    +  CDS            YTHDF2: YTHD2_HUMAN - Also known as HGRG8 From Homo sapiens (Human).
   4930..4948    -  promoter       SP6 promoter: promoter for bacteriophage SP6 RNA polymerase
   4974..5198    +  polyA_signal   bGH poly(A) signal: bovine growth hormone polyadenylation signal
   5202..5223    +  promoter       SV40 promoter (fragment): SV40 enhancer and early promoter
   5244..5672    +  rep_origin     f1 ori (sequence partly withheld): f1 bacteriophage origin of replication; arrow indicates direction of (+) strand synthesis
   5725..5935    +  promoter       SV40 promoter: SV40 early promoter
   6010..6801    +  CDS            neo: KKA2_KLEPN - Also known as kan, nptII. Experimental evidence at protein level: Swiss-Prot protein existence level 1. Resistance to kanamycin, neomycin, paromomycin, ribostamycin, butirosin and gentamicin B. From Klebsiella pneumoniae.
   6825..6983    +  CDS            ble (fragment): BLE_KLEPN - Experimental evidence at protein level: Swiss-Prot protein existence level 1. Binding protein with a strong affinity to the bleomycin family of antibiotics. Binds to CL990; an antimitotic-antibiotic compound. From Klebsiella pneumoniae.
   6978..17      +  polyA_signal   SV40 poly(A) signal (across the origin): SV40 polyadenylation signal
>Addgene plasmid #52300 | pcDNA3-flag-YTHDF2 | addgene full sequence | sequence record 271545 | Addgene NGS Result
CTCATCAATGTATCTTATCATGTCTGTATACCGTCGACCTCTAGCTAGAGCTTGGCGTAATCATGGTCAT
AGCTGTTTCCTGTGTGAAATTGTTATCCGCTCACAATTCCACACAACATACGAGCCGGAAGCATAAAGTG
TAAAGCCTGGGGTGCCTAATGAGTGAGCTAACTCACATTAATTGCGTTGCGCTCACTGCCCGCTTTCCAG
TCGGGAAACCTGTCGTGCCAGCTGCATTAATGAATCGGCCAACGCGCGGGGAGAGGCGGTTTGCGTATTG
GGCGCTCTTCCGCTTCCTCGCTCACTGACTCGCTGCGCTCGGTCGTTCGGCTGCGGCGAGCGGTATCAGC
TCACTCAAAGGCGGTAATACGGTTATCCACAGAATCAGGGGATAACGCAGGAAAGAACATGTGAGCAAAA
GGCCAGCAAAAGGCCAGGAACCGTAAAAAGGCCGCGTTGCTGGCGTTTTTCCATAGGCTCCGCCCCCCTG
ACGAGCATCACAAAAATCGACGCTCAAGTCAGAGGTGGCGAAACCCGACAGGACTATAAAGATACCAGGC
GTTTCCCCCTGGAAGCTCCCTCGTGCGCTCTCCTGTTCCGACCCTGCCGCTTACCGGATACCTGTCCGCC
TTTCTCCCTTCGGGAAGCGTGGCGCTTTCTCATAGCTCACGCTGTAGGTATCTCAGTTCGGTGTAGGTCG
TTCGCTCCAAGCTGGGCTGTGTGCACGAACCCCCCGTTCAGCCCGACCGCTGCGCCTTATCCGGTAACTA
TCGTCTTGAGTCCAACCCGGTAAGACACGACTTATCGCCACTGGCAGCAGCCACTGGTAACAGGATTAGC
AGAGCGAGGTATGTAGGCGGTGCTACAGAGTTCTTGAAGTGGTGGCCTAACTACGGCTACACTAGAAGAA
CAGTATTTGGTATCTGCGCTCTGCTGAAGCCAGTTACCTTCGGAAAAAGAGTTGGTAGCTCTTGATCCGG
CAAACAAACCACCGCTGGTAGCGGTGGTTTTTTTGTTTGCAAGCAGCAGATTACGCGCAGAAAAAAAGGA
TCTCAAGAAGATCCTTTGATCTTTTCTACGGGGTCTGACGCTCAGTGGAACGAAAACTCACGTTAAGGGA
TTTTGGTCATGAGATTATCAAAAAGGATCTTCACCTAGATCCTTTTAAATTAAAAATGAAGTTTTAAATC
AATCTAAAGTATATATGAGTAAACTTGGTCTGACAGTTACCAATGCTTAATCAGTGAGGCACCTATCTCA
GCGATCTGTCTATTTCGTTCATCCATAGTTGCCTGACTCCCCGTCGTGTAGATAACTACGATACGGGAGG
GCTTACCATCTGGCCCCAGTGCTGCAATGATACCGCGAGACCCACGCTCACCGGCTCCAGATTTATCAGC
AATAAACCAGCCAGCCGGAAGGGCCGAGCGCAGAAGTGGTCCTGCAACTTTATCCGCCTCCATCCAGTCT
ATTAATTGTTGCCGGGAAGCTAGAGTAAGTAGTTCGCCAGTTAATAGTTTGCGCAACGTTGTTGCCATTG
CTACAGGCATCGTGGTGTCACGCTCGTCGTTTGGTATGGCTTCATTCAGCTCCGGTTCCCAACGATCAAG
GCGAGTTACATGATCCCCCATGTTGTGCAAAAAAGCGGTTAGCTCCTTCGGTCCTCCGATCGTTGTCAGA
AGTAAGTTGGCCGCAGTGTTATCACTCATGGTTATGGCAGCACTGCATAATTCTCTTACTGTCATGCCAT
CCGTAAGATGCTTTTCTGTGACTGGTGAGTACTCAACCAAGTCATTCTGAGAATAGTGTATGCGGCGACC
GAGTTGCTCTTGCCCGGCGTCAATACGGGATAATACCGCGCCACATAGCAGAACTTTAAAAGTGCTCATC
ATTGGAAAACGTTCTTCGGGGCGAAAACTCTCAAGGATCTTACCGCTGTTGAGATCCAGTTCGATGTAAC
CCACTCGTGCACCCAACTGATCTTCAGCATCTTTTACTTTCACCAGCGTTTCTGGGTGAGCAAAAACAGG
AAGGCAAAATGCCGCAAAAAAGGGAATAAGGGCGACACGGAAATGTTGAATACTCATACTCTTCCTTTTT
CAATATTATTGAAGCATTTATCAGGGTTATTGTCTCATGAGCGGATACATATTTGAATGTATTTAGAAAA
ATAAACAAATAGGGGTTCCGCGCACATTTCCCCGAAAAGTGCCACCTGACGTCGACGGATCGGGAGATCT
CCCGATCCCCTATGGTGCACTCTCAGTACAATCTGCTCTGATGCCGCATAGTTAAGCCAGTATCTGCTCC
CTGCTTGTGTGTTGGAGGTCGCTGAGTAGTGCGCGAGCAAAATTTAAGCTACAACAAGGCAAGGCTTGAC
CGACAATTGCATGAAGAATCTGCTTAGGGTTAGGCGTTTTGCGCTGCTTCGCGATGTACGGGCCAGATAT
ACGCGTTGACATTGATTATTGACTAGTTATTAATAGTAATCAATTACGGGGTCATTAGTTCATAGCCCAT
ATATGGAGTTCCGCGTTACATAACTTACGGTAAATGGCCCGCCTGGCTGACCGCCCAACGACCCCCGCCC
ATTGACGTCAATAATGACGTATGTTCCCATAGTAACGCCAATAGGGACTTTCCATTGACGTCAATGGGTG
GAGTATTTACGGTAAACTGCCCACTTGGCAGTACATCAAGTGTATCATATGCCAAGTACGCCCCCTATTG
ACGTCAATGACGGTAAATGGCCCGCCTGGCATTATGCCCAGTACATGACCTTATGGGACTTTCCTACTTG
GCAGTACATCTACGTATTAGTCATCGCTATTACCATGGTGATGCGGTTTTGGCAGTACATCAATGGGCGT
GGATAGCGGTTTGACTCACGGGGATTTCCAAGTCTCCACCCCATTGACGTCAATGGGAGTTTGTTTTGGC
ACCAAAATCAACGGGACTTTCCAAAATGTCGTAACAACTCCGCCCCATTGACGCAAATGGGCGGTAGGCG
TGTACGGTGGGAGGTCTATATAAGCAGAGCTCTCTGGCTAACTAGAGAACCCACTGCTTACTGGCTTATC
GAAATTAATACGACTCACTATAGGGAGACCCAAGCTTGGTATCGAGCTCGGATCCATGGATTACAAGGAC
GACGATGACAAGATGTCGGCCAGCAGCCTCTTGGAGCAGAGACCAAAAGGTCAAGGAAACAAAGTACAAA
ATGGATCTGTACATCAAAAGGATGGATTAAACGATGATGATTTTGAACCTTACTTGAGTCCACAGGCAAG
GCCCAATAATGCATATACTGCCATGTCAGATTCCTACTTACCCAGTTACTACAGTCCCTCCATTGGCTTC
TCCTATTCTTTGGGTGAAGCTGCTTGGTCTACGGGGGGTGACACAGCCATGCCCTACTTAACTTCTTATG
GACAGCTGAGCAACGGAGAGCCCCACTTCCTACCAGATGCAATGTTTGGGCAACCAGGAGCCCTAGGTAG
CACTCCATTTCTTGGTCAGCATGGTTTTAATTTCTTTCCCAGTGGGATTGACTTCTCAGCATGGGGAAAT
AACAGTTCTCAGGGACAGTCTACTCAGAGCTCTGGATATAGTAGCAATTATGCTTATGCACCTAGCTCCT
TAGGTGGAGCCATGATTGATGGACAGTCAGCTTTTGCCAATGAGACCCTCAATAAGGCTCCTGGCATGAA
TACTATAGACCAAGGGATGGCAGCACTGAAGTTGGGTAGCACAGAAGTTGCAAGCAATGTTCCAAAAGTT
GTAGGTTCTGCTGTTGGTAGCGGGTCCATTACTAGTAACATCGTGGCTTCCAATAGTTTGCCTCCAGCCA
CCATTGCTCCTCCAAAACCAGCATCTTGGGCTGATATTGCTAGCAAGCCTGCAAAACAGCAACCTAAACT
GAAGACCAAGAATGGCATTGCAGGGTCAAGTCTTCCGCCACCCCCGATAAAGCATAACATGGATATTGGA
ACTTGGGATAACAAGGGTCCCGTTGCAAAAGCCCCCTCACAGGCTTTGGTTCAGAATATAGGTCAGCCAA
CCCAGGGGTCTCCTCAGCCTGTAGGTCAGCAGGCTAACAATAGCCCACCAGTGGCTCAGGCATCAGTAGG
GCAACAGACACAGCCATTGCCTCCACCTCCACCACAGCCTGCCCAGCTTTCAGTCCAGCAACAGGCAGCT
CAGCCAACCCGCTGGGTAGCACCTCGGAACCGTGGCAGTGGGTTCGGTCATAATGGGGTGGATGGTAATG
GAGTAGGACAGTCTCAGGCTGGTTCTGGATCTACTCCTTCAGAACCCCACCCAGTGTTGGAGAAGCTTCG
GTCCATTAATAACTATAACCCCAAAGATTTTGACTGGAATCTGAAACATGGCCGGGTTTTCATCATTAAG
AGCTACTCTGAGGACGATATTCACCGTTCCATTAAGTATAATATTTGGTGCAGCACAGAGCATGGTAACA
AGAGACTGGATGCTGCTTATCGTTCCATGAACGGGAAAGGCCCCGTTTACTTACTTTTCAGTGTCAACGG
CAGTGGACACTTCTGTGGCGTGGCAGAAATGAAATCTGCTGTGGACTACAACACATGTGCAGGTGTGTGG
TCCCAGGACAAATGGAAGGGTCGTTTTGATGTCAGGTGGATTTTTGTGAAGGACGTTCCCAATAGCCAAC
TGCGACACATTCGCCTAGAGAACAACGAGAATAAACCAGTGACCAACTCTAGGGACACTCAGGAAGTGCC
TCTGGAAAAGGCTAAGCAGGTGTTGAAAATTATAGCCAGCTACAAGCACACCACTTCCATTTTTGATGAC
TTCTCACACTATGAGAAACGCCAAGAGGAAGAAGAAAGTGTTAAAAAGGAACGTCAAGGTCGTGGGAAAT
GACTCGAGCATGCATCTAGAGGGCCCTATTCTATAGTGTCACCTAAATGCTAGAGCTCGCTGATCAGCCT
CGACTGTGCCTTCTAGTTGCCAGCCATCTGTTGTTTGCCCCTCCCCCGTGCCTTCCTTGACCCTGGAAGG
TGCCACTCCCACTGTCCTTTCCTAATAAAATGAGGAAATTGCATCGCATTGTCTGAGTAGGTGTCATTCT
ATTCTGGGGGGTGGGGTGGGGCAGGACAGCAAGGGGGAGGATTGGGAAGACAATAGCAGGCATGCTGGGG
ATGCGGTGGGCTCTATGGCTTCTGAGGCGGAAAGAACCAGCTGGGGCTCTAGGGGGTATCCCC
[124 nt withheld, positions 5244-5367]
C
[91 nt withheld, positions 5369-5459]
A
[49 nt withheld, positions 5461-5509]
CCTTTGACGTTGGAGTCCACGTTCTTT
[37 nt withheld, positions 5537-5573]
ACCCTATCTCGGTCTATTCTTTTGATTTATAAGGGATTTTGCCGATTTCGGCCTATTGGTTAAAAAATGA
GCTGATTTAACAAAAATTTAACGCGAATTAATTCTGTGGAATGTGTGTCAGTTAGGGTGTGGAAAGTCCC
CAGGCTCCCCAGCAGGCAGAAGTATGCAAAGCATGCATCTCAATTAGTCAGCAACCATAGTCCCGCCCCT
AACTCCGCCCATCCCGCCCCTAACTCCGCCCAGTTCCGCCCATTCTCCGCCCCATGGCTGACTAATTTTT
TTTATTTATGCAGAGGCCGAGGCCGCCTCTGCCTCTGAGCTATTCCAGAAGTAGTGAGGAGGCTTTTTTG
GAGGCCTAGGCTTTTGCAAAAAGCTCCCGGGAGCTTGTATATCCATTTTCGGATCTGATCAAGAGACAGG
ATGAGGATCGTTTCGCATGATTGAACAAGATGGATTGCACGCAGGTTCTCCGGCCGCTTGGGTGGAGAGG
CTATTCGGCTATGACTGGGCACAACAGACAATCGGCTGCTCTGATGCCGCCGTGTTCCGGCTGTCAGCGC
AGGGGCGCCCGGTTCTTTTTGTCAAGACCGACCTGTCCGGTGCCCTGAATGAACTGCAGGACGAGGCAGC
GCGGCTATCGTGGCTGGCCACGACGGGCGTTCCTTGCGCAGCTGTGCTCGACGTTGTCACTGAAGCGGGA
AGGGACTGGCTGCTATTGGGCGAAGTGCCGGGGCAGGATCTCCTGTCATCTCACCTTGCTCCTGCCGAGA
AAGTATCCATCATGGCTGATGCAATGCGGCGGCTGCATACGCTTGATCCGGCTACCTGCCCATTCGACCA
CCAAGCGAAACATCGCATCGAGCGAGCACGTACTCGGATGGAAGCCGGTCTTGTCGATCAGGATGATCTG
GACGAAGAGCATCAGGGGCTCGCGCCAGCCGAACTGTTCGCCAGGCTCAAGGCGCGCATGCCCGACGGCG
AGGATCTCGTCGTGACCCATGGCGATGCCTGCTTGCCGAATATCATGGTGGAAAATGGCCGCTTTTCTGG
ATTCATCGACTGTGGCCGGCTGGGTGTGGCGGACCGCTATCAGGACATAGCGTTGGCTACCCGTGATATT
GCTGAAGAGCTTGGCGGCGAATGGGCTGACCGCTTCCTCGTGCTTTACGGTATCGCCGCTCCCGATTCGC
AGCGCATCGCCTTCTATCGCCTTCTTGACGAGTTCTTCTGAGCGGGACTCTGGGGTTCGAAATGACCGAC
CAAGCGACGCCCAACCTGCCATCACGAGATTTCGATTCCACCGCCGCCTTCTATGAAAGGTTGGGCTTCG
GAATCGTTTTCCGGGACGCCGGCTGGATGATCCTCCAGCGCGGGGATCTCATGCTGGAGTTCTTCGCCCA
CCCCAACTTGTTTATTGCAGCTTATAATGGTTACAAATAAAGCAATAGCATCACAAATTTCACAAATAAA
GCATTTTTTTCACTGCATTCTAGTTGTGGTTTGTCCAAA
